Addgene plasmid #172577: pDONR221-TARG1
Purpose: For gateway cloning of C-terminal tagged TARG1 constructs.
Depositing lab: Karla Feijs. Depositing organization: Universitaetsklinikum Aachen. Publication: Comparative analysis of MACROD1, MACROD2 and TARG1 expression, localisation and interactome. Zaja R, Aydin G, Lippok BE, Feederle R, Luscher B, Feijs KLH. Sci Rep. 2020 May 19;10(1):8286. doi: 10.1038/s41598-020-64623-y. PubMed 32427867.
Backbone
  Vector backbone: pDONR221
  Total vector size (bp): 3006
  Vector type: Gateway cloning
Growth in bacteria
  Bacterial resistance: Kanamycin, 50 μg/mL
  Growth temperature: 37°C
  Growth strain: DH5alpha
  Copy number: High Copy
Gene/Insert
  Gene/Insert name: TARG1 (alt names: OARD1; C6orf130)
  Species: H. sapiens (human)
  Insert size (bp): 453
  Entrez Gene: OARD1 (a.k.a. C6orf130, TARG1, dJ34B21.3)
  Cloning method: Gateway Cloning
  Sequencing primers: 5′ M13F; 3′ M13R
Terms and licenses: Academic/Nonprofit Terms; Industry Terms: Not Available to Industry
How to cite: pDONR221-TARG1 was a gift from Karla Feijs (Addgene plasmid # 172577 ; http://n2t.net/addgene:172577 ; RRID:Addgene_172577)
