[The description below was written by a language model from this plasmid's Addgene catalogue record and pLannotate feature annotations shown in this document.]
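Description:
pDONR221-TARG1 is a Gateway entry clone built on the pDONR221 backbone, carrying the human TARG1 coding sequence (gene symbol OARD1, also known as C6orf130). The plasmid is about 3 kb and is propagated in E. coli as a high-copy plasmid from a ColE1/pUC-type origin, with selection by a kanamycin resistance gene (aminoglycoside phosphotransferase). The annotation also reports short fragments resembling an RSF origin, lacI and lacZα. These are partial matches in the backbone rather than functional elements.

The insert of roughly 450 bp is flanked by attL1 and attL2 sites, the configuration produced when a gene has been recombined into a donor vector. These sites allow directional transfer of the open reading frame into any attR-containing destination vector through an LR recombination reaction. The plasmid has no promoter positioned to express TARG1, so expression depends on the destination vector chosen. The rrnB T1 and T2 terminators lie upstream of attL1 and shield the cloned sequence from read-through transcription in bacteria. A T7 promoter lies just beyond attL2 in reverse orientation, and M13 primer sites on either side of the cassette are used for sequence verification.

The stated purpose is to generate C-terminally tagged TARG1 constructs. This suggests that the reading frame is designed to continue through attL2 into a tag supplied by the destination vector, although the record does not explicitly state that the stop codon is absent. It was deposited with a comparative study of the expression, localisation and interactomes of the macrodomain proteins MACROD1, MACROD2 and TARG1.
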