Features (pLannotate 1.2.2; 11 found; start..end, strand, type, name):
      1..121     +  rep_origin     RSF ori (fragment): Plasmids containing the RSF 1030 origin of replication can be propagated in E. coli cells that contain additional plasmids with compatible origins.
    123..215     +  CDS            lacI (fragment): lac repressor; lacI; The lac repressor binds to the lac operator to inhibit transcription in E. coli. This inhibition can be relieved by adding lactose or isopropyl-β-D-thiogalactopyranoside (IPTG).
    270..297     -  terminator     rrnB T2 terminator: transcription terminator T2 from the E. coli rrnB gene
    429..472     +  terminator     rrnB T1 terminator: Escherichia coli rrnB; transcription terminator T1 from the E. coli rrnB gene
    519..555     -  CDS            lacZα (fragment): LacZα fragment of β-galactosidase; lacZ fragment
    571..670     +  protein_bind   attL1: mutant version of attL; recombination site for the Gateway® LR reaction LR Clonase™
    673..1128    +  CDS            OARD1: OARD1_HUMAN - Also known as C6orf130 From Homo sapiens (Human).
   1130..1229    -  protein_bind   attL2: mutant version of attL; recombination site for the Gateway® LR reaction LR Clonase™
   1247..1265    -  promoter       T7 promoter: promoter for bacteriophage T7 RNA polymerase
   1399..2208    +  CDS            KanR: aminoglycoside phosphotransferase; aph(3')-Ia; confers resistance to kanamycin in bacteria or G418 (Geneticin®) in eukaryotes
   2355..2943    +  rep_origin     ori: high-copy-number ColE1/pMB1/pBR322/pUC origin of replication
>Addgene plasmid #172577 | pDONR221-TARG1 | addgene full sequence | sequence record 358699 | Addgene NGS Result
TTCTTTCCTGCGTTATCCCCTGATTCTGTGGATAACCGTATTACCGCCTTTGAGTGAGCTGATACCGCTC
GCCGCAGCCGAACGACCGAGCGCAGCGAGTCAGTGAGCGAGGAAGCGGAAGAGCGCCCAATACGCAAACC
GCCTCTCCCCGCGCGTTGGCCGATTCATTAATGCAGCTGGCACGACAGGTTTCCCGACTGGAAAGCGGGC
AGTGAGCGCAACGCAATTAATACGCGTACCGCTAGCCAGGAAGAGTTTGTAGAAACGCAAAAAGGCCATC
CGTCAGGATGGCCTTCTGCTTAGTTTGATGCCTGGCAGTTTATGGCGGGCGTCCTGCCCGCCACCCTCCG
GGCCGTTGCTTCACAACGTTCAAATCCGCTCCCGGCGGATTTGTCCTACTCAGGAGAGCGTTCACCGACA
AACAACAGATAAAACGAAAGGCCCAGTCTTCCGACTGAGCCTTTCGTTTTATTTGATGCCTGGCAGTTCC
CTACTCTCGCGTTAACGCTAGCATGGATGTTTTCCCAGTCACGACGTTGTAAAACGACGGCCAGTCTTAA
GCTCGGGCCCCAAATAATGATTTTATTTTGACTGATAGTGACCTGTTCGTTGCAACAAATTGATGAGCAA
TGCTTTTTTATAATGCCAACTTTGTACAAAAAAGCAGGCTTCATGGCCAGCAGCCTTAATGAAGATCCAG
AAGGAAGCAGAATCACTTATGTGAAAGGAGACCTTTTTGCATGCCCGAAAACAGACTCTTTAGCCCACTG
TATCAGTGAGGATTGTCGCATGGGCGCTGGGATAGCTGTCCTCTTTAAGAAGAAATTTGGAGGGGTGCAA
GAACTTTTAAATCAACAAAAGAAATCTGGAGAAGTGGCTGTTCTGAAGAGAGATGGGCGATATATATATT
ACTTGATTACAAAGAAAAGGGCTTCGCACAAGCCAACTTATGAAAACTTACAGAAGAGTTTAGAGGCAAT
GAAGTCTCATTGTCTGAAGAATGGAGTCACTGACCTCTCCATGCCCAGGATTGGATGTGGTCTTGATCGT
CTGCAATGGGAAAATGTATCTGCGATGATCGAGGAGGTATTTGAGGCAACAGACATCAAAATTACTGTGT
ACACACTCTACCCAGCTTTCTTGTACAAAGTTGGCATTATAAGAAAGCATTGCTTATCAATTTGTTGCAA
CGAACAGGTCACTATCAGTCAAAATAAAATCATTATTTGCCATCCAGCTGATATCCCCTATAGTGAGTCG
TATTACATGGTCATAGCTGTTTCCTGGCAGCTCTGGCCCGTGTCTCAAAATCTCTGATGTTACATTGCAC
AAGATAAAAATATATCATCATGAACAATAAAACTGTCTGCTTACATAAACAGTAATACAAGGGGTGTTAT
GAGCCATATTCAACGGGAAACGTCGAGGCCGCGATTAAATTCCAACATGGATGCTGATTTATATGGGTAT
AAATGGGCTCGCGATAATGTCGGGCAATCAGGTGCGACAATCTATCGCTTGTATGGGAAGCCCGATGCGC
CAGAGTTGTTTCTGAAACATGGCAAAGGTAGCGTTGCCAATGATGTTACAGATGAGATGGTCAGACTAAA
CTGGCTGACGGAATTTATGCCTCTTCCGACCATCAAGCATTTTATCCGTACTCCTGATGATGCATGGTTA
CTCACCACTGCGATCCCCGGAAAAACAGCATTCCAGGTATTAGAAGAATATCCTGATTCAGGTGAAAATA
TTGTTGATGCGCTGGCAGTGTTCCTGCGCCGGTTGCATTCGATTCCTGTTTGTAATTGTCCTTTTAACAG
CGATCGCGTATTTCGTCTCGCTCAGGCGCAATCACGAATGAATAACGGTTTGGTTGATGCGAGTGATTTT
GATGACGAGCGTAATGGCTGGCCTGTTGAACAAGTCTGGAAAGAAATGCATAAACTTTTGCCATTCTCAC
CGGATTCAGTCGTCACTCATGGTGATTTCTCACTTGATAACCTTATTTTTGACGAGGGGAAATTAATAGG
TTGTATTGATGTTGGACGAGTCGGAATCGCAGACCGATACCAGGATCTTGCCATCCTATGGAACTGCCTC
GGTGAGTTTTCTCCTTCATTACAGAAACGGCTTTTTCAAAAATATGGTATTGATAATCCTGATATGAATA
AATTGCAGTTTCATTTGATGCTCGATGAGTTTTTCTAATCAGAATTGGTTAATTGGTTGTAACACTGGCA
GAGCATTACGCTGACTTGACGGGACGGCGCAAGCTCATGACCAAAATCCCTTAACGTGAGTTACGCGTCG
TTCCACTGAGCGTCAGACCCCGTAGAAAAGATCAAAGGATCTTCTTGAGATCCTTTTTTTCTGCGCGTAA
TCTGCTGCTTGCAAACAAAAAAACCACCGCTACCAGCGGTGGTTTGTTTGCCGGATCAAGAGCTACCAAC
TCTTTTTCCGAAGGTAACTGGCTTCAGCAGAGCGCAGATACCAAATACTGTTCTTCTAGTGTAGCCGTAG
TTAGGCCACCACTTCAAGAACTCTGTAGCACCGCCTACATACCTCGCTCTGCTAATCCTGTTACCAGTGG
CTGCTGCCAGTGGCGATAAGTCGTGTCTTACCGGGTTGGACTCAAGACGATAGTTACCGGATAAGGCGCA
GCGGTCGGGCTGAACGGGGGGTTCGTGCACACAGCCCAGCTTGGAGCGAACGACCTACACCGAACTGAGA
TACCTACAGCGTGAGCTATGAGAAAGCGCCACGCTTCCCGAAGGGAGAAAGGCGGACAGGTATCCGGTAA
GCGGCAGGGTCGGAACAGGAGAGCGCACGAGGGAGCTTCCAGGGGGAAACGCCTGGTATCTTTATAGTCC
TGTCGGGTTTCGCCACCTCTGACTTGAGCGTCGATTTTTGTGATGCTCGTCAGGGGGGCGGAGCCTATGG
AAAAACGCCAGCAACGCGGCCTTTTTACGGTTCCTGGCCTTTTGCTGGCCTTTTGCTCACATG
